Addgene plasmid #176809: pEE052
Purpose: Encodes codon optimized putative thermophilic PET hydrolase enzyme for bacterial expression
Depositing lab: Gregg Beckham. Depositing organization: National Laboratory of the Rockies (NLR). Publication: Sourcing thermotolerant poly(ethylene terephthalate) hydrolase scaffolds from natural diversity. Erickson E, Gado JE, Avilan L, Bratti F, Brizendine RK, Cox PA, Gill R, Graham R, Kim DJ, Konig G, Michener WE, Poudel S, Ramirez KJ, Shakespeare TJ, Zahn M, Boyd ES, Payne CM, DuBois JL, Pickford AR, Beckham GT, McGeehan JE. Nat Commun. 2022 Dec 21;13(1):7850. doi: 10.1038/s41467-022-35237-x. PubMed 36543766.
Backbone
  Vector backbone: pET21b(+)
  Backbone manufacturer: EMD Biosciences
  Backbone size w/o insert (bp): 5366
  Vector type: Bacterial Expression
Growth in bacteria
  Bacterial resistance: Ampicillin, 100 μg/mL
  Growth temperature: 37°C
  Growth strain: DH5alpha
  Copy number: High Copy
Gene/Insert
  Gene/Insert name: 603 (alt name: Streptosporangiaceae bacterium WP_119925005.1)
  Species: Streptosporangiaceae bacterium
  Insert size (bp): 786
  Promoter: T7
  Tag / fusion protein: 6xHis (C terminal on backbone)
  Cloning method: Restriction Enzyme; 5′ cloning site NdeI (unknown if destroyed); 3′ cloning site XhoI (unknown if destroyed)
  Sequencing primers: 5′ T7 For; 3′ T7 Rev
Terms and licenses: Academic/Nonprofit Terms; Industry Terms: Not Available to Industry
Depositor comments: Accession Number WP_119925005.1
How to cite: pEE052 was a gift from Gregg Beckham (Addgene plasmid # 176809 ; http://n2t.net/addgene:176809 ; RRID:Addgene_176809)
