[The description below was written by a language model from this plasmid's Addgene catalogue record and pLannotate feature annotations shown in this document.]
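Description:
pEE052 is a bacterial expression plasmid built on the pET21b(+) backbone that carries a codon-optimized gene for a putative thermophilic poly(ethylene terephthalate) (PET) hydrolase, designated "603", from a Streptosporangiaceae bacterium. The roughly 786 bp insert was placed between the NdeI and XhoI sites, giving a sequenced construct of about 6.15 kb. Automated annotation matches most of the open reading frame to a known cutinase-type PET-degrading enzyme, consistent with the insert being a homologue of that family. The match reflects similarity rather than identity.

Expression is driven by a T7 promoter followed by a lac operator and the strong ribosome binding site from phage T7 gene 10. A T7 terminator lies downstream. The plasmid also carries lacI under its own promoter, so transcription is repressed until it is relieved by IPTG or lactose in a host that supplies T7 RNA polymerase. The backbone contributes a C-terminal 6xHis tag for affinity purification. The annotation software labels this as a fragment of a longer His tag, and its short "SET1" hit just before the terminator is probably native T7-derived backbone sequence rather than a functional fusion.

Propagation relies on a pBR322-type origin with the bom and rop elements, although the catalogue lists the plasmid as high copy. Selection is through the ampicillin resistance gene (β-lactamase). An f1 origin allows single-stranded DNA production, and the tetracycline resistance fragments are non-functional backbone remnants. The construct belongs to a set used to produce and screen naturally occurring candidate enzymes as thermotolerant PET hydrolase scaffolds.
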