Features (pLannotate 1.2.2; 19 found; start..end, strand, type, name):
   1004..1081    -  promoter       lacI promoter: lacI
   1089..1368    -  CDS            TcR (fragment): tetracycline efflux protein; tet; confers resistance to tetracycline
   1390..1408    +  promoter       T7 promoter: promoter for bacteriophage T7 RNA polymerase
   1409..1433    +  protein_bind   lac operator: The lac repressor binds to the lac operator to inhibit transcription in E. coli. This inhibition can be relieved by adding lactose or isopropyl-β-D-thiogalactopyranoside (IPTG). lac repressor encoded by lacI
   1448..1470    +  RBS            RBS: efficient ribosome binding site from bacteriophage T7 gene 10 (Olins and Rangwala, 1989)
   1481..2206    +  CDS            PETH_UNKP (fragment): Experimental evidence at protein level: Swiss-Prot protein existence level 1. Cutinase that degrades cutin fibers prepared from tomato peels and hydrolyzes various fatty acid monoesters with acyl chain lengths of 2 to 18, with a preference for short-chain substrates (C4 substrate at most). Cannot hydrolyze olive oil (PubMed:22194294). Is also able to degrade polyethylene terephthalate (PET), the most abundant polyester plastic in the world (PubMed:22194294, PubMed:32269349). Can also depolymerize poly(epsilon-caprolactone) (PCL), a synthetic aliphatic biodegradable polyester (PubMed:22194294).
   2273..2290    +  CDS            9xHis (fragment): 9xHis affinity tag
   2300..2349    +  CDS            SET1 (fragment): solubility-enhancement tag derived from T7 phage gene 10B
   2357..2404    +  terminator     T7 terminator: transcription terminator for bacteriophage T7 RNA polymerase
   2441..2869    +  rep_origin     f1 ori (sequence partly withheld): f1 bacteriophage origin of replication; arrow indicates direction of (+) strand synthesis
   2922..3026    +  promoter       AmpR promoter: bla
   3027..3887    +  CDS            AmpR: β-lactamase; bla; confers resistance to ampicillin, carbenicillin, and related antibiotics
   4058..4646    +  rep_origin     ori: high-copy-number ColE1/pMB1/pBR322/pUC origin of replication
   4832..4971    -  misc_feature   bom: basis of mobility region from pBR322
   5073..5264    -  CDS            rop: Rop protein, which maintains plasmids at low copy number; rop
   5281..5661    +  CDS            YPB1_ECOLX: Protein predicted: Swiss-Prot protein existence level 4. From Escherichia coli.
   5733..6024    -  CDS            TcR (fragment): tetracycline efflux protein; tet; confers resistance to tetracycline
   6039..6060    -  protein_bind   CAP binding site: CAP binding activates transcription in the presence of cAMP. E. coli catabolite activator protein
   6073..1003    -  CDS            lacI (across the origin): lac repressor; lacI; The lac repressor binds to the lac operator to inhibit transcription in E. coli. This inhibition can be relieved by adding lactose or isopropyl-β-D-thiogalactopyranoside (IPTG).
>Addgene plasmid #176809 | pEE052 | addgene full sequence | sequence record 349669 | Addgene NGS Result
GCGTATTGGGCGCCAGGGTGGTTTTTCTTTTCACCAGTGAGACGGGCAACAGCTGATTGCCCTTCACCGC
CTGGCCCTGAGAGAGTTGCAGCAAGCGGTCCACGCTGGTTTGCCCCAGCAGGCGAAAATCCTGTTTGATG
GTGGTTAACGGCGGGATATAACATGAGCTGTCTTCGGTATCGTCGTATCCCACTACCGAGATATCCGCAC
CAACGCGCAGCCCGGACTCGGTAATGGCGCGCATTGCGCCCAGCGCCATCTGATCGTTGGCAACCAGCAT
CGCAGTGGGAACGATGCCCTCATTCAGCATTTGCATGGTTTGTTGAAAACCGGACATGGCACTCCAGTCG
CCTTCCCGTTCCGCTATCGGCTGAATTTGATTGCGAGTGAGATATTTATGCCAGCCAGCCAGACGCAGAC
GCGCCGAGACAGAACTTAATGGGCCCGCTAACAGCGCGATTTGCTGGTGACCCAATGCGACCAGATGCTC
CACGCCCAGTCGCGTACCGTCTTCATGGGAGAAAATAATACTGTTGATGGGTGTCTGGTCAGAGACATCA
AGAAATAACGCCGGAACATTAGTGCAGGCAGCTTCCACAGCAATGGCATCCTGGTCATCCAGCGGATAGT
TAATGATCAGCCCACTGACGCGTTGCGCGAGAAGATTGTGCACCGCCGCTTTACAGGCTTCGACGCCGCT
TCGTTCTACCATCGACACCACCACGCTGGCACCCAGTTGATCGGCGCGAGATTTAATCGCCGCGACAATT
TGCGACGGCGCGTGCAGGGCCAGACTGGAGGTGGCAACGCCAATCAGCAACGACTGTTTGCCCGCCAGTT
GTTGTGCCACGCGGTTGGGAATGTAATTCAGCTCCGCCATCGCCGCTTCCACTTTTTCCCGCGTTTTCGC
AGAAACGTGGCTGGCCTGGTTCACCACGCGGGAAACGGTCTGATAAGAGACACCGGCATACTCTGCGACA
TCGTATAACGTTACTGGTTTCACATTCACCACCCTGAATTGACTCTCTTCCGGGCGCTATCATGCCATAC
CGCGAAAGGTTTTGCGCCATTCGATGGTGTCCGGGATCTCGACGCTCTCCCTTATGCGACTCCTGCATTA
GGAAGCAGCCCAGTAGTAGGTTGAGGCCGTTGAGCACCGCCGCCGCAAGGAATGGTGCATGCAAGGAGAT
GGCGCCCAACAGTCCCCCGGCCACGGGGCCTGCCACCATACCCACGCCGAAACAAGCGCTCATGAGCCCG
AAGTGGCGAGCCCGATCTTCCCCATCGGTGATGTCGGCGATATAGGCGCCAGCAACCGCACCTGTGGCGC
CGGTGATGCCGGCCACGATGCGTCCGGCGTAGAGGATCGAGATCTCGATCCCGCGAAATTAATACGACTC
ACTATAGGGGAATTGTGAGCGGATAACAATTCCCCTCTAGAAATAATTTTGTTTAACTTTAAGAAGGAGA
TATACATATGGCACAGAACCCGTATGAACGTGGCCCTGCGCCGACCGAGCAGAGTGTTCGTGCGGAGCGT
GGCCCGTTTGCTATTTCCCAGGTGAGCGTTTCTCGTCTGGCAGTTAGCGGCTTCGGCGGCGGCACGATCT
ACTATCCAACCTCGACTGCAGAAGGCACCTTTGGCGCAGTGGCTATCGCACCGGGCTACACGGCTTCTCA
GAGCTCTATGGCGTGGTATGGTCCACGTCTGGCGTCTCAGGGTTTTGTTATCTTCACTATTGATACCATC
ACGACCGGTGACCAGCCGGATTCCCGTGGTCGCCAACTGCTGGCCGCGCTGGACTACCTGACCCAGCGTA
GTTCCGTGCGCTCCCGGGTTGATGCGAGCCGTCTGGGCGTCATGGGTCACTCTATGGGCGGCGGTGGTAG
CCTTGAAGCCACTGTCTCTCGTCCGTCATTACAAGCTGCGATCCCTCTGACCCCGTGGAATCTGGACAAA
ACCTGGCCGGAAGTCCGCGTACCGACGCTGATCATCGGTGCGGAAAACGACTCTATCGCACCAGTTAGTT
CTCACAGCGAACCGTTCTATGCGTCTCTGCCGTCGACCCTCGATAAAGCTTATCTGGAACTGAACGGTGC
TAGCCACTTCGCACCGAATGTTAGCGACACTACCATTGCGCGCTTTTCTATCTCCTGGCTGAAACGTTTC
ATCGACAACGACACTCGTTATGAACAGTTCTTATGCCCACCTCCGCGTGTATCTACCGAGATTTCCGAAT
ATCGCGACACTTGCCCGCACTCAGGTCTCGAGCACCACCACCACCACCACTGAGATCCGGCTGCTAACAA
AGCCCGAAAGGAAGCTGAGTTGGCTGCTGCCACCGCTGAGCAATAACTAGCATAACCCCTTGGGGCCTCT
AAACGGGTCTTGAGGGGTTTTTTGCTGAAAGGAGGAACTATATCCGGATTGGCGAATGGG
[124 nt withheld, positions 2441-2564]
C
[91 nt withheld, positions 2566-2656]
A
[49 nt withheld, positions 2658-2706]
CCTTTGACGTTGGAGTCCACGTTCTTT
[37 nt withheld, positions 2734-2770]
ACCCTATCTCGGTCTATTCTTTTGATTTATAAGGGATTTTGCCGATTTCGGCCTATTGGTTAAAAAATGA
GCTGATTTAACAAAAATTTAACGCGAATTTTAACAAAATATTAACGCTTACAATTTAGGTGGCACTTTTC
GGGGAAATGTGCGCGGAACCCCTATTTGTTTATTTTTCTAAATACATTCAAATATGTATCCGCTCATGAG
ACAATAACCCTGATAAATGCTTCAATAATATTGAAAAAGGAAGAGTATGAGTATTCAACATTTCCGTGTC
GCCCTTATTCCCTTTTTTGCGGCATTTTGCCTTCCTGTTTTTGCTCACCCAGAAACGCTGGTGAAAGTAA
AAGATGCTGAAGATCAGTTGGGTGCACGAGTGGGTTACATCGAACTGGATCTCAACAGCGGTAAGATCCT
TGAGAGTTTTCGCCCCGAAGAACGTTTTCCAATGATGAGCACTTTTAAAGTTCTGCTATGTGGCGCGGTA
TTATCCCGTATTGACGCCGGGCAAGAGCAACTCGGTCGCCGCATACACTATTCTCAGAATGACTTGGTTG
AGTACTCACCAGTCACAGAAAAGCATCTTACGGATGGCATGACAGTAAGAGAATTATGCAGTGCTGCCAT
AACCATGAGTGATAACACTGCGGCCAACTTACTTCTGACAACGATCGGAGGACCGAAGGAGCTAACCGCT
TTTTTGCACAACATGGGGGATCATGTAACTCGCCTTGATCGTTGGGAACCGGAGCTGAATGAAGCCATAC
CAAACGACGAGCGTGACACCACGATGCCTGCAGCAATGGCAACAACGTTGCGCAAACTATTAACTGGCGA
ACTACTTACTCTAGCTTCCCGGCAACAATTAATAGACTGGATGGAGGCGGATAAAGTTGCAGGACCACTT
CTGCGCTCGGCCCTTCCGGCTGGCTGGTTTATTGCTGATAAATCTGGAGCCGGTGAGCGTGGGTCTCGCG
GTATCATTGCAGCACTGGGGCCAGATGGTAAGCCCTCCCGTATCGTAGTTATCTACACGACGGGGAGTCA
GGCAACTATGGATGAACGAAATAGACAGATCGCTGAGATAGGTGCCTCACTGATTAAGCATTGGTAACTG
TCAGACCAAGTTTACTCATATATACTTTAGATTGATTTAAAACTTCATTTTTAATTTAAAAGGATCTAGG
TGAAGATCCTTTTTGATAATCTCATGACCAAAATCCCTTAACGTGAGTTTTCGTTCCACTGAGCGTCAGA
CCCCGTAGAAAAGATCAAAGGATCTTCTTGAGATCCTTTTTTTCTGCGCGTAATCTGCTGCTTGCAAACA
AAAAAACCACCGCTACCAGCGGTGGTTTGTTTGCCGGATCAAGAGCTACCAACTCTTTTTCCGAAGGTAA
CTGGCTTCAGCAGAGCGCAGATACCAAATACTGTCCTTCTAGTGTAGCCGTAGTTAGGCCACCACTTCAA
GAACTCTGTAGCACCGCCTACATACCTCGCTCTGCTAATCCTGTTACCAGTGGCTGCTGCCAGTGGCGAT
AAGTCGTGTCTTACCGGGTTGGACTCAAGACGATAGTTACCGGATAAGGCGCAGCGGTCGGGCTGAACGG
GGGGTTCGTGCACACAGCCCAGCTTGGAGCGAACGACCTACACCGAACTGAGATACCTACAGCGTGAGCT
ATGAGAAAGCGCCACGCTTCCCGAAGGGAGAAAGGCGGACAGGTATCCGGTAAGCGGCAGGGTCGGAACA
GGAGAGCGCACGAGGGAGCTTCCAGGGGGAAACGCCTGGTATCTTTATAGTCCTGTCGGGTTTCGCCACC
TCTGACTTGAGCGTCGATTTTTGTGATGCTCGTCAGGGGGGCGGAGCCTATGGAAAAACGCCAGCAACGC
GGCCTTTTTACGGTTCCTGGCCTTTTGCTGGCCTTTTGCTCACATGTTCTTTCCTGCGTTATCCCCTGAT
TCTGTGGATAACCGTATTACCGCCTTTGAGTGAGCTGATACCGCTCGCCGCAGCCGAACGACCGAGCGCA
GCGAGTCAGTGAGCGAGGAAGCGGAAGAGCGCCTGATGCGGTATTTTCTCCTTACGCATCTGTGCGGTAT
TTCACACCGCAATGGTGCACTCTCAGTACAATCTGCTCTGATGCCGCATAGTTAAGCCAGTATACACTCC
GCTATCGCTACGTGACTGGGTCATGGCTGCGCCCCGACACCCGCCAACACCCGCTGACGCGCCCTGACGG
GCTTGTCTGCTCCCGGCATCCGCTTACAGACAAGCTGTGACCGTCTCCGGGAGCTGCATGTGTCAGAGGT
TTTCACCGTCATCACCGAAACGCGCGAGGCAGCTGCGGTAAAGCTCATCAGCGTGGTCGTGAAGCGATTC
ACAGATGTCTGCCTGTTCATCCGCGTCCAGCTCGTTGAGTTTCTCCAGAAGCGTTAATGTCTGGCTTCTG
ATAAAGCGGGCCATGTTAAGGGCGGTTTTTTCCTGTTTGGTCACTGATGCCTCCGTGTAAGGGGGATTTC
TGTTCATGGGGGTAATGATACCGATGAAACGAGAGAGGATGCTCACGATACGGGTTACTGATGATGAACA
TGCCCGGTTACTGGAACGTTGTGAGGGTAAACAACTGGCGGTATGGATGCGGCGGGACCAGAGAAAAATC
ACTCAGGGTCAATGCCAGCGCTTCGTTAATACAGATGTAGGTGTTCCACAGGGTAGCCAGCAGCATCCTG
CGATGCAGATCCGGAACATAATGGTGCAGGGCGCTGACTTCCGCGTTTCCAGACTTTACGAAACACGGAA
ACCGAAGACCATTCATGTTGTTGCTCAGGTCGCAGACGTTTTGCAGCAGCAGTCGCTTCACGTTCGCTCG
CGTATCGGTGATTCATTCTGCTAACCAGTAAGGCAACCCCGCCAGCCTAGCCGGGTCCTCAACGACAGGA
GCACGATCATGCGCACCCGTGGGGCCGCCATGCCGGCGATAATGGCCTGCTTCTCGCCGAAACGTTTGGT
GGCGGGACCAGTGACGAAGGCTTGAGCGAGGGCGTGCAAGATTCCGAATACCGCAAGCGACAGGCCGATC
ATCGTCGCGCTCCAGCGAAAGCGGTCCTCGCCGAAAATGACCCAGAGCGCTGCCGGCACCTGTCCTACGA
GTTGCATGATAAAGAAGACAGTCATAAGTGCGGCGACGATAGTCATGCCCCGCGCCCACCGGAAGGAGCT
GACTGGGTTGAAGGCTCTCAAGGGCATCGGTCGAGATCCCGGTGCCTAATGAGTGAGCTAACTTACATTA
ATTGCGTTGCGCTCACTGCCCGCTTTCCAGTCGGGAAACCTGTCGTGCCAGCTGCATTAATGAATCGGCC
AACGCGCGGGGAGAGGCGGTTT
