>Addgene plasmid #176809 | pEE052 | depositor partial sequence | sequence record 342673 | Insert (including NdeI and XhoI sites)
CATATGGCACAGAACCCGTATGAACGTGGCCCTGCGCCGACCGAGCAGAGTGTTCGTGCGGAGCGTGGCC
CGTTTGCTATTTCCCAGGTGAGCGTTTCTCGTCTGGCAGTTAGCGGCTTCGGCGGCGGCACGATCTACTA
TCCAACCTCGACTGCAGAAGGCACCTTTGGCGCAGTGGCTATCGCACCGGGCTACACGGCTTCTCAGAGC
TCTATGGCGTGGTATGGTCCACGTCTGGCGTCTCAGGGTTTTGTTATCTTCACTATTGATACCATCACGA
CCGGTGACCAGCCGGATTCCCGTGGTCGCCAACTGCTGGCCGCGCTGGACTACCTGACCCAGCGTAGTTC
CGTGCGCTCCCGGGTTGATGCGAGCCGTCTGGGCGTCATGGGTCACTCTATGGGCGGCGGTGGTAGCCTT
GAAGCCACTGTCTCTCGTCCGTCATTACAAGCTGCGATCCCTCTGACCCCGTGGAATCTGGACAAAACCT
GGCCGGAAGTCCGCGTACCGACGCTGATCATCGGTGCGGAAAACGACTCTATCGCACCAGTTAGTTCTCA
CAGCGAACCGTTCTATGCGTCTCTGCCGTCGACCCTCGATAAAGCTTATCTGGAACTGAACGGTGCTAGC
CACTTCGCACCGAATGTTAGCGACACTACCATTGCGCGCTTTTCTATCTCCTGGCTGAAACGTTTCATCG
ACAACGACACTCGTTATGAACAGTTCTTATGCCCACCTCCGCGTGTATCTACCGAGATTTCCGAATATCG
CGACACTTGCCCGCACTCAGGTCTCGAG
